>Addgene plasmid #71364 | pGC629 | depositor full sequence | sequence record 128266 | pGC629 sequence 13565 bps
CAGGTGGCACTTTTCGGGGAAATGTGCGCGGAACCCCTATTTGTTTATTTTTCTAAATACATTCAAATAT
GTATCCGCTCATGAGACAATAACCCTGATAAATGCTTCAATAATATTGAAAAAGGAAGAGTATGAGTATT
CAACATTTCCGTGTCGCCCTTATTCCCTTTTTTGCGGCATTTTGCCTTCCTGTTTTTGCTCACCCAGAAA
CGCTGGTGAAAGTAAAAGATGCTGAAGATCAGTTGGGTGCACGAGTGGGTTACATCGAACTGGATCTCAA
CAGCGGTAAGATCCTTGAGAGTTTTCGCCCCGAAGAACGTTTTCCAATGATGAGCACTTTTAAAGTTCTG
CTATGTGGCGCGGTATTATCCCGTATTGACGCCGGGCAAGAGCAACTCGGTCGCCGCATACACTATTCTC
AGAATGACTTGGTTGAGTACTCACCAGTCACAGAAAAGCATCTTACGGATGGCATGACAGTAAGAGAATT
ATGCAGTGCTGCCATAAGCATGAGTGATAACACTGCGGCCAACTTACTTCTGACAACGATCGGAGGACCG
AAGGAGCTAACCGCTTTTTTTCACAACATGGGGGATCATGTAACTCGCCTTGATCGTTGGGAACCGGAGC
TGAATGAAGCCATACCAAACGACGAGCGTGACACCACGATGCCTGTAGCAATGGCAACAACGTTGCGCAA
ACTATTAACTGGCGAACTACTTACTCTAGCTTCCCGGCAACAATTAATAGACTGGATGGAGGCGGATAAA
GTTGCAGGACCACTTCTGCGCTCGGCCCTTCCGGCTGGCTGGTTTATTGCTGATAAATCTGGAGCCGGTG
AGCGTGGGTCTCGCGGTATCATTGCAGCACTGGGGCCAGATGGTAAGCCCTCCCGTATCGTAGTTATCTA
CACGACGGGCAGTCAGGCAACTATGGATGAACGAAATAGACAGATCGCTGAGATAGGTGCCTCACTGATT
AAGCATTGGTAACTGTCAGACCAAGTTTACTCATATATACTTTAGATTGATTTAAAACTTCATTTTTAAT
TTAAAAGGATCTAGGTGAAGATCCTTTTTGATAATCTCATGACCAAAATCCCTTAACGTGAGTTTTCGTT
CCACTGAGCGTCAGACCCCGTAGAAAAGATCAAAGGATCTTCTTGAGATCCTTTTTTTCTGCGCGTAATC
TGCTGCTTGCAAACAAAAAAACCACCGCTACCAGCGGTGGTTTGTTTGCCGGATCAAGAGCTACCAACTC
TTTTTCCGAAGGTAACTGGCTTCAGCAGAGCGCAGATACCAAATACTGTCCTTCTAGTGTAGCCGTAGTT
AGGCCACCACTTCAAGAACTCTGTAGCACCGCCTACATACCTCGCTCTGCTAATCCTGTTACCAGTGGCT
GCTGCCAGTGGCGATAAGTCGTGTCTTACCGGGTTGGACTCAAGACGATAGTTACCGGATAAGGCGCAGC
GGTCGGGCTGAACGGGGGGTTCGTGCACACAGCCCAGCTTGGAGCGAACGACCTACACCGAACTGAGATA
CCTACAGCGTGAGCATTGAGAAAGCGCCACGCTTCCCGAAGGGAGAAAGGCGGACAGGTATCCGGTAAGC
GGCAGGGTCGGAACAGGAGAGCGCACGAGGGAGCTTCCAGGGGGGAACGCCTGGTATCTTTATAGTCCTG
TCGGGTTTCGCCACCTCTGACTTGAGCGTCGATTTTTGTGATGCTCGTCAGGGGGGCCGAGCCTATGGAA
AAACGCCAGCAACGCGGCCTTTTTACGGTTCCTGGCCTTTTGCTGGCCTTTTGCTCACATGTTCTTTCCT
GCGTTATCCCCTGATTCTGTGGATAACCGTATTACCGCCTTTGAGTGAGCTGATACCGCTCGCCGCAGCC
GAACGACCGAGCGCAGCGAGTCAGTGAGCGAGGAAGCGGAAGAGCGCCCAATACGCAAACCGCCTCTCCC
CGCGCGTTGGCCGATTCATTAATGCAGCTGGCACGACAGGTTTCCCGACTGGAAAGCGGGCAGTGAGCGC
AACGCAATTAATGTGAGTTACCTCACTCATTAGGCACCCCAGGCTTTACACTTTATGCTTCCGGCTCCTA
TGTTGTGTGGAATTGTGAGCGGATAACAATTTCACACAGGAAACAGCTATGACCATGATTACGCCAAGCT
CGGAATTAACCCTCACTAAAGGGAACAAAAGCTGGAGTACGCCCAACTCTAGTCATTTCTAGCTCCTCAC
CAAACGAATTTTACTTGAACTCAAGCTATTTTTTTGTAAAAAAAATTTACAATGAGTTGTGAGCTTCTGT
GAACAAGGTATTTTTAGTGAAACTGGTTAATGACGAATCTGGAAATCTTGCCGATTTTTAAGCAAACAAT
CAGCAAGGTTGAACTGAGTATATACTGCTGAAATTCCTTGTCTTCCTCTTTTTTTCATACGTCATCCCAC
ATCATTTCTTCTTAATCAGTCAGATTCATAGTCTCAAACCATTTTGTCAAAATCGCTTGTTTTTAGCTTT
CAGATTTAGCCCAATAAATTGTATGTATGAGAAAGAAGAAAAGTTAGAGAAAACTAGCAGAATGAGTCAT
TAATCATAACATATTTTTTGATGTTATTTTTGCGCAGTAAAGACGGAAAAGCAGTCTAGAATATGCACAA
ACACCGGCTCTTCGCATACGACGCATCTTAAAATCCCTTTTCGGCTTTGCCACGTCATTAGGGAAAAGCG
GTGATGGGCATTTTTAGAAATTCGTTTTTAGTTTGATAATCCTTAACAGAGCCTGCAGCGAAAGTTTTCA
AAAAATACATTTTTAAATTACAGTCGAAAGGTGGTTTCTCAGTTTTTATTTAATTTTAAAAATTTTACTT
TGAAATTTTGAAAAATTATTATTTTTCTTTAAATTTTATGTTCTAATTATTTTTCAAATAATCGTATGTA
TTTAAACTTTGCAGTGGTTTAAACATTTGCTCTGAATTTTTCAAAAAACTCAACTTTTTTGTAAATTGGC
AATTACCAAAAAATTAACGGAACTTCAACAATTTGGTTTGGGATTTTTTTAGTACGATATATACATATTA
TATATTTGGTCATTTTAAACAAAATTTGATGCTACTTCAAGTAAAAAATATAAGGACAAAAATTCCTAGA
AATGACCTACCAACTTTTAGAATTATTTTTGCATTTCGGGTGCTGGAACCAGCCGGCTGCCAATGTTTTT
ATGTTCAGTTGGAAAGGAAGAAGGAAACCAGAAGTTCAAAAATTATAGAAGTGATTTAAATTAAAAATGG
CATTTGAAACTGACTAATTTAGACTTCTCATGAATTTTCAAAAATGTTTTAAAGTTTTTCAATCTCGTTT
TCTTCTCTTTTTTAGTAAAAAATCAAACAGGATAATAAATTCCCGAAAAACCACACTTTTATAACCTTTA
TAAACCTCACAGGCATTAAAGGTCATTCCACAAAAAACTGGTCATACAATAAAAAACTTGCAGTGTGGAA
CAGTTTAGAACCGTGCGAAAAAATTAAATAAATTGTTTTTTTTTGGGTCAAATGTTTTATTGGGGTATTG
ATAAATAAACATATTTTTGCGGGTTTTCGAGATTTTATAAATTTTCTCTCTGAAATGCCTTGGACAACTT
CCTCATATGAAAAGATTCGTACTTATTTTTGCATGTTTGCCTTCTGAAAGCAAATAATAAAATCTATTGT
GATTTGATTCGTTTTCCTTCTTTTTACTTTTCATTCGTCTCAACGTGGCTTTGATCTGTTTCCTGGCTTT
AACCTTTTTTCGAATATTGTAGGCCCAAACGTACTGACCTGTTTGTCGCCTACCTGCCTCCTCTGCCTAG
ATACCACCTATTTTTTGAGGTTTCACATATGTTCAAATGTTCAATGTTCGCACAGTATAAATGTACACAC
CCTCTATTTTCTCATTTCTATCAGACGAAAAATTATTTTTAAAAAATAAGCTTCAAGTGTACTTGGGTAG
GCGTAGGCACCTTTCAGACAGGCATTTCTGTGCCTATGTGGTTTATTTTTTACAATTTTCAATTTTTTCA
AACTCCAGTTCCAGATCATAAAATTCCAAGTCATAAAAGCATTTCAATATTTCCACGTTTCAGCTGTTCT
TTTCCTGAAATGTTGCACCTGAAAACATTTCATATTGAAAATTGCATCTGGCATTTATTTTTTGTTGCGG
ATGTGTCAAAATATATTAATCCTCTTCTTATTCTTCCTAATCCTTATGCACCACTCAAAGATTCTTGTCC
CAGTTGACTTTAAAATCTGAGCTCTATCTTACTCTTCATTCCATAATTAGCTGTATTTTTCAAAAAAGTA
CTAAAAATGTCAAACTGATAGCGAGAGCGAGTTTGAAATATATCTGAAAATGTGAAAAATATTCTCTTGC
TGTTAAAATATTCTAGTTGTTGATTATTTTCCGGTCAAAATTTAAGATTTTGGTTTCTAATAAACAAAAA
AACCTTATCACTCACATATCTTTCAGAAATTTCTCACGGCTTCCTCTCTCTTTTTCTCCGATTTTCTTTC
AAACGCTAATCCCTCCAAACTCTCCTTTTATTTCTTTCTTGTGTGTGCATTTCCTTTTTCGATCCTCATC
TTAAACATCATAGCATTTTCATTTTCAGATCAATACCAATAATAGGAAAATCATCTGCTGGGCAGCTGTA
AAACGTCTTTACTCCACTCAAAACACAGGTGAGTCTGAAAAAATATGTATTCGTGTTTTTAATAATAACT
TTAAATCAAAAAAACATAACTAGTGAAAAGCTAAAACGCTATAACACTAAAAATCAAACCCCGTGGCGTC
AAAAGTTAGTTTCAATGTTGATCTTTATGTTAACTGAAGTCACACCAGAACGTTTGAAATTATACGCATG
AAATAGCTCATTAGAAACTCTTCAATGATCCGCTTACCAAACACAGAAGACGTGTTTTGAAAACACCTGT
AATGAGAAGTTTCCCTTGTGCATGAAGTTTATGAACTTTAGATTAAGTTGGAAAATAATAAATATTGGGT
TTGGATTTCCCGGAAATAGTTTTGGTTTTTTGAAAAATTAGACTTGATTTTTGAAATTGGGCATTTTTCT
TGGAACACTAGACAACAAAATTTGTTAAAATTATACCAGTTCTGAAAGCAAAACACAAAACTATGAGTTA
CAAAAAAAAACATTTTTCAAGTTTAAATGATTTGGGAACATGGAAATTGTATAACTTCCCGTAGTTGTGG
ACAATTTTTTGCCAAAAACTTAAAGTTCAGAAGCTCCAGGGATCGTAGCTTTACAAAAATTATTTGCTTC
GATATGGAAATTTTTCGGAAAAAAAATTGCAAAATTTTTGGCATTTCTATAATTCGGCAAGTATCGAACA
AATTTTGAAATTTCCAGAAAAAACTAATTTCTACTGTTTAGTGAGTTAGTGATTTTTTAACTGAATAAAA
ATTATAGAGAAATTGATATTTTAGTCTGGAAATTGGATATGTTTTCGGCATTTCGATAATCGCTAGGTAA
CGATTTTTTCAAGTTCCACAATCGGCATTTTCGCTAATTGCCGAAAATTCGGATTGCCGAACGTCAATTG
CCGTCCAACCCTGATATGAACTCAAAATTGTTATGTTTACCGCTTCTAGATATTTTCCCCAGCACCATCC
ATTTTTGCTCGATAAATAACAACTTGTCCAAAATAATTAGGTAGGCGGAGGGAATTATTCAATGGGTACT
TCTAGGATGTACATTTTCCCTCTATCTTGTGTTCCAATTAAAACTTAGAACTCACGAACTACATCACTAT
TGTTTTCCGCTAGTTCACATATTCAGAGTAATAACTCAAAAAATGCGTGAGCTAGGCGACCAGGCTCTAC
GTACTCGAGCACAATGAGCAAACACAAGCACACAGAGGGATAAGACTCGGCTATATGTCTCACGGGAGAC
GTGAGAACCAGAAGGAGGCGTCCGTTTTTTTTTTCACCCCCCGTCCGTTTTTTTTTCTGAAAATATAGAC
AGAGGAGTTATAGTTATACGAACCACCACCACCACCCACCCGCCTAATATTAATTGTACAGAACTAGTAT
TATTATACTGAAAATTATTCAAATGAATGTCAGCTTGTTGAACTTATTCTCAAGCTTGCAAAAGAATGAG
GTGAGATTCTATACATTTTGGTTGGAACGTTTTAGTGAAAGATGTTGCAAAAAAAAAAGCATAAACATGA
TTCTAATTGGCTGCAAATATCGGAAAAGTGATTTTTTTTTTAGTTAATTGTTTTAGTTAATTGACATCTT
CAAAATAAATTGATTTATAATCTTTCAAAATAGAGCAAAGTGCGGTGCAACGCTAATATAAAAAAAACAG
GGTAACTAGAGAATAGAAATTAGTATCTAGAACCAGCTGAGACTATCAGGTACAGGTTTCTAATAGTTTA
GTCAATATATGTTGATTCTGTAATCAGATGTGGTTATTATATGCTGAGTATGGTTCTTTTGGTTTGAAAA
ATTAGATTGCCATATTTTTATCGGTTTTCAGTTTCTGAACATTTTTCTCATCTATATTAAACTACAACTT
CTAAAATGTAGGCATTCAATTGGCTCAAATACAGCTGAAACATTATTAAGTTCACATTTCAGTCTTTTCG
TTCTTATAAAACCTCAGTTCGAAGAGTGTTGTTTAAAAACCAGATTTATAAAATATATAAATTTCATTAC
GGATTCTGACAGAGATATTTGAATATGGGGGCAAGTTACGTAGTAATTCAGATGATTTGAAGCGCGTAAT
GTCTTCCCACGTGGTGTTTGTACTTAATGTGAGTTTAGCTGGAAATATGATTTGTTTTTTACGAATTGGT
TGATTGAAGAAAAGATGTTTTATTTGTTCTCTTAGCAAGAAACAGATTTTCATTTAGTACGAGCGTTTAT
TTCAAAGATCTATATATCTGCAAAAAACAATAATAATCGAATAGTCTGTGGCTTACAAGCTGTTCTGACT
CAGTGCTTTAATAGTCCTGTGAAAGTGAAAAACTGAAAATTTTTGGGTAATTCTAATTGTTTTTGAAAGT
AAAGTATGCATCATTAGTGGAGATTTTTTAAAAACTTCAAATATCTTTAACACTCGATTAAATATTTTTA
GATTTTGAAAATGAAAATGAAAATTGAAAACAGTTTTGGAAATTGTGAAATTTTCGAAAAATTGAGCTTT
GAGCAATTTCCAGCAAAACCAATTTTAGGTAAGATAAGTAAAAAAGTAAATTTGAAGCTTTGCTCACGTT
TTGGGTATCAGCATATACTAGCTAGTCCACAGATATTTCAAATCTTTTTTAATTCAAGTAACATGTTTTC
AAGATTTTTAAAGACTGTGTTGCGACACTGGGGAACCTATTTATTCAATTCAGATTTTTAAAACTGTAAC
AACTGCTCCATCTTTGAGATTTAGGAAATATTTGAAATCGTAAAGTGAATAAATTTTAGACTAAAATATT
TGTTTCCCGCATAAAACTAAAATATCCTGTTATTACTGTTTCTTCCCGAAAACACCTGTATCCACCGAAT
AGTACAAGCATGTCGCGTGGTAGCTTTCATTCTCCTTGTCCCACTTCTCACTTCTCTCTCCAAATTTCTT
CTTTTTTTTTCCAAAATAAAAATTCAAATTCCGTTGTCTTTTCATTTCGGCACCGGTACGCACACACCGG
TATCACGTCATTCAAGAAAAAGGGAAAAGGTGGAAAAAGTGCATTTTCTGCGTCTATTGTGATTGGAGTA
CTATCTAGGGCACGATCGGGAAGAAACAAGGGAGTAGAAGGAAATTGAAAAGATTTGGGAAAAAAGAAGT
GTGAAACTGTTGTACTGTACAAACAGAACATTTTGAATTTTAAACATCAGAAGCTGGAAAAGTTTCAGAG
ATTTGGTAGTCTTTTTATTGGAGCTTGGAAGTTAACATTTCATGATTTACTGGCCAAAACGTCCCCTGAT
TTAAAATATTTCGAGTAAATTGATGAATTATTGAAAATCTTTTTGGAGATATTTGTAGCTCGGTTTTGAA
CTTGTAAATATTTTTAAAAAATTTCCGTAACGGGTAGTCATATTGAAAATATGATAAAATGTTTTGGAAG
CTGAGCTTTTTTGAGATCGCATCAATATAAGTTCCTGGCTCTGGTAAATCTATTGAGCTCGGTGTCAGTC
TAATCAAGATCGATGTCAGCAGAAGCTGGCTGTACAGCCCTTGATTGGACTGAGTTTCAGAAAGCTCAAA
TGTTGTTTTCAAAATGCAACCTAGCTTCAGATCATAACGAAAGTATAGCATGTTTCATAGAAATTGGAAA
TACTTTCTTGAAACAAGTAAATGATTATTTTGCACCCAATGTTTGATGACTACCTCATGTCTTTCATTAG
TATGGCATGCAATTTCAAAATTTAAATTATAATATTTCCTCTATTTGTCCTCTACTACTCTACTGCGCCA
TTTTAAAAAAGTAACAGCTCGGTCCATTGTGAAGATATTAGTGAATAAGTAAATTCAAGCGACAGACAAA
TAATTTTTGAAAAATGTTGTCAGTTGGCAATTTCTCAATAGAACAAATGACAACTGATATAAGCTGTAAA
CGTTTAGATTTTATTTTATTTGAGCTAGGCCCCTCTCATCCAAAAAGGTTATTAAAAGTTTATTGCCTGT
TAAATTTATAGACTTAGACATCCATCCAAATATTTAAATGTTGCTGTTGCTTTTGGGTCAACAAACGACA
CATACCTGTTAGTGTCATCCTTCGTTCCGCGTGCACGCATCGCACTGAATCATCGGTATTCATCACCTCT
TCTCTGCAATCAACGAGCCAAATGCCAATTGGGTTATTTGAGTTAGAAACTCGGGAAGCTTCACAGAAGA
AATAATTAGCTGAATTGGCAAAGAGAGCACCTGCTCCCCGGAATGTCATACTTTTGTAGAATAAAAGAAG
GGAAGACGACGACGTCTCCGGTTCTTCTATCCCAAACAATACCATTTTTTGTTTCCCATCTCGTCTTCGA
TGTTGCTGACTCACCATCAATATCTAAACAGAAAGCACCCAATGGTTCGCCTTTTTTGTCTCCTTTCTCG
ACAGTTTCTGTTTTTTTTTGTATGTTACATAAATACCGTACACCCACCATCTAGTCAATTGTCACATATT
CGAAATCAAAAGTTATCAAAAACTCTCGTGCACTTTAATACACAGTTCCGTCGGCCACCCCGTCACCAGC
CGGCGTTTTCTTGGTGATATCATTGGCGGTGGCTCTTTGAAAATTCAAATTTGGTGTCGTCCTCCCGAAG
GTGTGGGCGGAGCTTGCGCACCGTTCGCGGTGGCCGTTGCTCTCGACAGTTTTCTCTTTCCCTCGCTCCT
TTCTTCTCTCAACCAAACACCTGCCCACACACGCAACTTACTTTTGTCATCGCTGGTCCCCTGTCCAAAG
ATACAATCAACCCGTGTTGTGCTAATCATCACCTAGAAGAGTCATCTTCGTGAATCAGAATCCCTTTTCT
TCCCCCTACTTTTTCCACTTCTATTCCCGGTTACTCACCTTCTGTGTTTGGCCCCGATCGTGTGTCAGCA
CCTCTGCTATATAAGAGAGTGGAGTAAAGCTTATCGATACCGTCGACCTCGAGGGGGCGGTACCGGTAGA
AAAAATGAGTAAAGGAGAAGAACTTTTCACTGGAGTTGTCCCAATTCTTGTTGAATTAGATGGTGATGTT
AATGGGCACAAATTTTCTGTCAGTGGAGAGGGTGAAGGTGATGCAACATACGGAAAACTTACCCTTAAAT
TTATTTGCACTACTGGAAAACTACCTGTTCCATGGGTAAGTTTAAACATATATATACTAACTAACCCTGA
TTATTTAAATTTTCAGCCAACACTTGTCACTACTTTCTGTTATGGTGTTCAATGCTTCTCGAGATACCCA
GATCATATGAAACGGCATGACTTTTTCAAGAGTGCCATGCCCGAAGGTTATGTACAGGAAAGAACTATAT
TTTTCAAAGATGACGGGAACTACAAGACACGTAAGTTTAAACAGTTCGGTACTAACTAACCATACATATT
TAAATTTTCAGGTGCTGAAGTCAAGTTTGAAGGTGATACCCTTGTTAATAGAATCGAGTTAAAAGGTATT
GATTTTAAAGAAGATGGAAACATTCTTGGACACAAATTGGAATACAACTATAACTCACACAATGTATACA
TCATGGCAGACAAACAAAAGAATGGAATCAAAGTTGTAAGTTTAAACATGATTTTACTAACTAACTAATC
TGATTTAAATTTTCAGAACTTCAAAATTAGACACAACATTGAAGATGGAAGCGTTCAACTAGCAGACCAT
TATCAACAAAATACTCCAATTGGCGATGGCCCTGTCCTTTTACCAGACAACCATTACCTGTCCACACAAT
CTGCCCTTTCGAAAGATCCCAACGAAAAGAGAGACCACATGGTCCTTCTTGAGTTTGTAACAGCTGCTGG
GATTACACATGGCATGGATGAACTATACAAATGCCCGGGGGATCGGTGGAGCTCCACCGGTGGCGGCCGC
TCTAGAACTAGTGGATCCCCCGGGCTGCAGGAATTCGATATCAAGCTTATGATGGAGATGCTGGTAGATC
AGGGAACTGATGCATCGTCATCCGCCTCCACGTCCACCTCATCTGTTTCGAGATTCGGAGCGGACACGTT
CATGAATACACCGGATGATGTGATGATGAATGATGATATGGAACCGATTCCTCGTGATCGGTGCAATACG
TGGCCAATGCGTAGGCCGCAACTCGAACCACCACTCAACTCGAGTCCCATTATTCATGAACAAATTCCTG
AAGAAGATGCTGACCTATACGGGAGCAATGAGCAATGTGGACAGCTCGGCGGAGCATCTTCAAACGGGTC
GACAGCAATGCTTCATACTCCAGATGGAAGCAATTCTCATCAGACATCGTTTCCTTCGGATTTCAGAATG
TCCGAATCGCCAGACGATACCGTATCGGGAAAAAAGACAACGACCAGACGGAACGCTTGGGGAAATATGT
CATATGCTGAACTTATCACTACAGCCATTATGGCTAGTCCAGAGAAACGGTTAACTCTTGCACAAGTTTA
CGAATGGATGGTCCAGAATGTTCCATACTTCAGGGATAAGGGAGATTCGAACAGTTCAGCTGGATGGAAG
AACTCGATCCGTCACAATCTGTCTCTTCATTCTCGTTTCATGCGAATTCAGAATGAAGGAGCCGGAAAGA
GCTCGTGGTGGGTTATTAATCCAGATGCAAAGCCAGGAAGGAATCCACGGCGTACACGTGAACGATCCAA
TACTATTGAGACGACTACAAAGGCTCAACTCGAAAAATCTCGCCGCGGAGCCAAGAAGAGGATAAAGGAG
AGAGCATTGATGGGCTCCCTTCACTCGACACTTAATGGAAATTCGATTGCCGGATCGATTCAAACGATTT
CTCACGATTTGTATGATGATGATTCAATGCAAGGAGCATTTGATAACGTTCCATCATCTTTCCGTCCCCG
AACTCAATCGAACCTCTCGATTCCTGGATCGTCGTCTCGTGTTTCTCCAGCTATTGGAAGTGATATCTAT
GATGATCTAGAATTCCCATCATGGGTTGGCGAATCGGTTCCAGCAATTCCAAGTGATATTGTTGATAGAA
CTGATCAAATGCGTATCGATGCAACTACTCATATTGGTGGAGTTCAGATTAAGCAGGAGTCGAAGCCGAT
TAAGACGGAACCAATTGCTCCACCACCATCATACCACGAGTTGAACAGTGTCCGTGGATCGTGTGCTCAG
AATCCACTTCTTCGAAATCCAATTGTGCCAAGCACTAACTTCAAGCCAATGCCACTACCGGGTGCCTATG
GAAACTATCAAAATGGTGGAATAACTCCAATCAATTGGCTATCAACATCCAACTCATCTCCACTGCCTGG
AATTCAATCGTGTGGAATTGTAGCTGCACAGCATACTGTCGCTTCTTCATCGGCTCTTCCAATTGATTTG
GAAAATCTGACACTTCCCGATCAGCCACTGATGGATACTATGGATGTTGATGCATTGATCAGACATGAGC
TGAGTCAAGCTGGAGGGCAGCATATTCATTTTGATTTGTAAATTCTCTTCATTTTGTTTCCCCTGGTGTT
GTTCGAAAGAGAGATAGCAAAGCAGCGAGGAGTGAGAAATCTTCCGTCTTCATCTTTTCAAATCCCTACC
TACACACACTCAACGATCATCACAGCCAGACCATCAATATTCTTCCAAATTTTGACGTCGTTAATTTTTT
TTCAGTTTTTTCAAAAACTCTATTTTCTATTTTCTGTCGTTTGTTCCCCTTTCTCTCGTCTAATTCCAAC
ACATTCATCCCAGTGACGTCGTGTAATAATAATATAAAATACCTCTTCTCTCTTTCTTCCCCTAATGCGA
AATATCGAAAAACCGTTGATTATTACCTCTTTTTTCTTGTTTTTTTTTTCTCTCTCTCTCTCCCGTCATC
CAGGTTCTTCACTCTTTAAATGCTACCTCTATCCCATCTTTTTCGCTGTAAATTTGTTTCGCAATCAAAA
CTGCTAAAACACATTCCCCAATCTGTCTTTTTTAATTGAATTTTTCAAAAAATTTGATTTCTTGATTTCT
CTTGTAATTCTTTAATTTTCCTCTTTTTTTTCCCCCTGGTAGCAAATGTCTAGCGATTCTCTTTCTTTTT
TTGTTTAACTTTCACATCTGGCCGATTCGAATCCTCCGTATACACACACACATAGTAATCTACCTCCAAA
ATTTTACTGAAAGATGTGATCCCCTCTCTGTCTCCCTCTACAAAACATTATTTGTCTGTTTGTGTATATT
GCCACCACGTCGATTTTAAATTGGGGGGGCCCGGTACCCAATTCGCCCTATAGTGAGTCGTATTACAATT
CACTGGCCGTCGTTTTACAACGTCGTGACTGGGAAAACCCTGGCGTTACCCAACTTAATCGCCTTGCAGC
ACATCCCCCCTTCGCCAGCTGGCGTAATAGCGAAGAGGCCCGCACCGATCGCCCTTCCCAACAGTTGCGT
AGCCTGAATGGCGAATGGG
[124 nt withheld, positions 13110-13233]
C
[91 nt withheld, positions 13235-13325]
A
[49 nt withheld, positions 13327-13375]
CCTTTGACGTTGGAGTCCACGTTCTTT
[37 nt withheld, positions 13403-13439]
ACCCTATCTCGGTCTATTCTTTTGATTTATAAGGGATTTTGCCGATTTCGGCCTATTGGTTAAAAAATGA
GCTGATTTAACAAAAATTTAACGCGAATTTTAACAAAATATTAACGTTTACAATTT
Features (pLannotate 1.2.2; 15 found; start..end, strand, type, name):
     27..131     +  promoter       AmpR promoter: bla
    132..992     +  CDS            AmpR: β-lactamase; bla; confers resistance to ampicillin, carbenicillin, and related antibiotics
   1163..1751    +  rep_origin     ori: high-copy-number ColE1/pMB1/pBR322/pUC origin of replication
   1934..2026    +  CDS            lacI (fragment): lac repressor; lacI; The lac repressor binds to the lac operator to inhibit transcription in E. coli. This inhibition can be relieved by adding lactose or isopropyl-β-D-thiogalactopyranoside (IPTG).
   2039..2060    +  protein_bind   CAP binding site: CAP binding activates transcription in the presence of cAMP. E. coli catabolite activator protein
   2075..2105    +  promoter       lac promoter: promoter for the E. coli lac operon
   2109..2131    +  protein_bind   lac operator (fragment): The lac repressor binds to the lac operator to inhibit transcription in E. coli. This inhibition can be relieved by adding lactose or isopropyl-β-D-thiogalactopyranoside (IPTG). lac repressor encoded by lacI
   2174..2192    +  promoter       T3 promoter: promoter for bacteriophage T3 RNA polymerase
   9617..9647    +  misc_feature   MCS (fragment): pBluescript multiple cloning site
   9668..10528   +  CDS            sg25: sg25 is a basic (constitutively fluorescent) green fluorescent protein published in 1997, derived from Aequorea victoria.
  10558..10620   +  misc_feature   MCS (fragment): pBluescript multiple cloning site
  10823..12148   +  CDS            daf-16 (fragment): FOXO_CAEEL - Experimental evidence at protein level: Swiss-Prot protein existence level 1. Forkhead-type transcription factor (PubMed:9360933). Binds to the promoters of genes that contain the daf-16 binding element (DBE), TTGTTTAC, in their regulatory region (PubMed:10880363, PubMed:23770237). Functions in the Insulin/IGF-1-like signaling (IIS) mediated pathway which affects lipogenesis, lifespan, starvation survival, heat shock and oxidative stress responses, and dauer formation (PubMed:9360933, PubMed:8247153, PubMed:11747821, PubMed:11747825, PubMed:11381260, PubMed:14622602, PubMed:127505
  12927..12945   -  promoter       T7 promoter: promoter for bacteriophage T7 RNA polymerase
  12948..13105   +  CDS            lacZα (fragment): LacZα fragment of β-galactosidase; lacZ fragment
  13110..13565   +  rep_origin     f1 ori (sequence partly withheld): f1 bacteriophage origin of replication; arrow indicates direction of (+) strand synthesis
