[The description below was written by a language model from this plasmid's Addgene catalogue record and pLannotate feature annotations shown in this document.]
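Description:
pGC629 is a 13.6 kb C. elegans expression plasmid built on the pNL205 backbone, designed to drive DAF-16 expression in the proximal somatic gonad of the worm. The bacterial portion has a pBluescript-like layout. It carries a β-lactamase gene with its own promoter for ampicillin selection, a high-copy ColE1/pUC origin for propagation in E. coli, and an f1 phage origin. Remnants of the lac promoter/operator region and lacZα are also present, along with T3 and T7 phage promoters flanking the cloning region.

The payload is a GFP::DAF-16 fusion under the fos-1a promoter, which the record says was PCR-amplified from another plasmid and assembled by Gibson cloning. The annotation leaves a stretch of roughly 7.4 kb unlabelled between the T3 promoter and the first multiple-cloning-site fragment. This presumably holds the fos-1a regulatory sequence, although the feature table does not identify it. Downstream is an Aequorea-derived GFP open reading frame, catalogued as GFP(65C) and matched by the annotation software to the sg25 variant. Next come a short polylinker remnant and the daf-16 coding region, so GFP sits at the N terminus of DAF-16. The daf-16 annotation is flagged as a fragment. The record does not say whether the insert is genomic or cDNA, and no 3′ UTR is annotated.

DAF-16 is the worm FOXO forkhead transcription factor acting downstream of insulin/IGF-like signalling. Restricting its expression to one tissue allows tests of where its activity is required, and the GFP tag lets expression and localization be checked. The associated study concerned non-autonomous DAF-16/FOXO activity in the age-related loss of germline stem and progenitor cells.
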