Addgene plasmid #71364: pGC629
Purpose: proximal somatic gonad expression of DAF-16 in C.elegans
Depositing lab: Jane Hubbard. Depositing organization: NYU Grossman School of Medicine. Publication: Non-autonomous DAF-16/FOXO activity antagonizes age-related loss of C. elegans germline stem/progenitor cells. Qin Z, Hubbard EJ. Nat Commun. 2015 May 11;6:7107. doi: 10.1038/ncomms8107. PubMed 25960195.
Backbone
  Vector backbone: pNL205
  Backbone manufacturer: Libina, et al. 2003. PMID 14622602
  Total vector size (bp): 13565
  Vector type: Worm Expression
Growth in bacteria
  Bacterial resistance: Ampicillin, 100 μg/mL
  Growth temperature: 37°C
  Growth strain: DH5alpha
  Copy number: Unknown
Gene/Insert
  Gene/Insert name: daf-16
  Species: C. elegans (nematode)
  Entrez Gene: daf-16 (a.k.a. CELE_R13H8.1)
  Promoter: fos1a promoter
  Tag / fusion protein: GFP(65C) (N terminal on insert)
  Cloning method: Gibson Cloning
  Sequencing primers: 5′ GFP-F (GGTCCTTCTTGAGTTTGTAAC); 3′ T7
Resource information
  A portion of this plasmid was derived from a plasmid made by: fos1a promoter was PCR amplified from pBSfos-1p (a kind gift from David Sherwood).
Terms and licenses: Academic/Nonprofit Terms; Industry Terms: Not Available to Industry
How to cite: pGC629 was a gift from Jane Hubbard (Addgene plasmid # 71364 ; http://n2t.net/addgene:71364 ; RRID:Addgene_71364)
