>Addgene plasmid #71364 | pGC629 | addgene partial sequence | sequence record 129862 | GFP-F 5'-GGTCCTTCTTGAGTTTGTAAC-3'
ACTATACAAATGCCCGGGGGATCGGTGGAGCTCCACCGGTGGCGGCCGCTCTAGAACTAGTGGATCCCCC
GGGCTGCAGGAATTCGATATCAAGCTTATGATGGAGATGCTGGTAGATCAGGGAACTGATGCATCGTCAT
CCGCCTCCACGTCCACCTCATCTGTTTCGAGATTCGGAGCGGACACGTTCATGAATACACCGGATGATGT
GATGATGAATGATGATATGGAACCGATTCCTCGTGATCGGTGCAATACGTGGCCAATGCGTAGGCCGCAA
CTCGAACCACCACTCAACTCGAGTCCCATTATTCATGAACAAATTCCTGAAGAAGATGCTGACCTATACG
GGAGCAATGAGCAATGTGGACAGCTCGGCGGAGCATCTTCAAACGGGTCGACAGCAATGCTTCATACTCC
AGATGGAAGCAATTCTCATCAGACATCGTTTCCTTCGGATTTCAGAATGTCCGAATCGCCAGACGATACC
GTATCGGGAAAAAAGACAACGACCAGACGGAACGCTTGGGGAAATATGTCATATGCTGAACTTATCACTA
CAGCCATTATGGCTAGTCCAGAGAAACGGTTAACTCTTGCACAAGTTTACGAATGGATGGTCCAGAATGT
TCCATACTTCAGGGATAAGGGAGATTCGAACAGTTCAGCTGGATGGAAGAACTCGATCCGTCACAATCTG
TCTCTTCATTCTCGTTTCATGCGAATTCAGAATGAAGGAGCCGGAAAGAGCTCGTGGTGGGTTATTAATC
CAGATGCAAAGCCAGGAAGGAATCCACGGCGTACACGTGAACGATCCAATACTATTGAGACGACTACAAA
GGCTCAACTCGAAAAATCTCGCCGCG
