>Addgene plasmid #71364 | pGC629 | addgene partial sequence | sequence record 129995 | GFPfusionREV 5'-CTCCACTGACAGAAAATTTG-3'
CTTCATCTATTCACAGAATTGGGACAACTCCAGTGAAAAGTTCTTCTCCTTTACTCATTTTTTCTACCGG
TACCGCCCCCTCGAGGTCGACGGTATCGATAAGCTTTACTCCACTCTCTTATATAGCAGAGGTGCTGACA
CACGATCGGGGCCAAACACAGAAGGTGAGTAACCGGGAATAGAAGTGGAAAAAGTAGGGGGAAGAAAAGG
GATTCTGATTCACGAAGATGACTCTTCTAGGTGATGATTAGCACAACACGGGTTGATTGTATCTTTGGAC
AGGGGACCAGCGATGACAAAAGTAAGTTGCGTGTGTGGGCAGGTGTTTGGTTGAGAGAAGAAAGGAGCGA
GGGAAAGAGAAAACTGTCGAGAGCAACGGCCACCGCGAACGGTGCGCAAGCTCCGCCCACACCTTCGGGA
GGACGACACCAAATTTGAATTTTCAAAGAGCCACCGCCAATGATATCACCAAGAAAACGCCGGCTGGTGA
CGGGGTGGCCGACGGAACTGTGTATTAAAGTGCACGAGAGTTTTTGATAACTTTTGATTTCGAATATGTG
ACAATTGACTAGATGGTGGGTGTACGGTATTTATGTAACATACAAAAAAAAAACAGAAACTGTCGAGAAA
GGAGACAAAAAAGGCGAACCATTGGGTGCTTTCTGTTTAGATATTGATGGTGAGTCAGCAACATCGAAGA
CGAGATGGGAAACAAAAAATGGTATTGTTTGGGATAGAAGAACCGGAGACGTCGTCGTCTTCCCTTCTTT
TATTCTACAAAAGTATGACATTCCGGGGAGCAGGTGCTCTCTTTGCCAATTCAGCTAATTATTTCTTCTG
TGAAGCTTCCCGAGTTTCTAACTCAAATAACCCAATTGGCATTTGGCTCGTTGATTGCAGAGAAGAGGTG
ATGAATACCGA
